>Addgene plasmid #156577 | pD649-HAsp-PILRA-Fc(DAPA)-AviTag-6xHis | addgene full sequence | sequence record 368748 | Addgene NGS Result
GAACTGGGCGGAGTTAGGGGCGGGATGGGCGGAGTTAGGGGCGGGACTATGGTTGCTGACTAATTGAGAT
GCATGCTTTGCATACTTCTGCCTGCTGGGGAGCCTGGGGACTTTCCACACCTGGTTGCTGACTAATTGAG
ATGCATGCTTTGCATACTTCTGCCTGCTGGGGAGCCTGGGGACTTTCCACACCCTAACTGACACACATTC
CACAGAATTAATTCGCGTTAAATTTTTGTTAAATCAGCTCATTTTTTAACCAATAGGCCGAAATCGGCAA
AATCCCTTATAAATCAAAAGAATAGACCGAGATAGGGTTGAGTGTTGTGATGCAATTTCCTCATTTTATT
AGGAAAGGACAGTGGGAGTGGCACCTTCCAGGGTCAAGGAAGGCACGGGGGAGGGGCAAACAACAGATGG
CTGGCAACTAGAAGGCACAGTCGAGGCTGATTTTCTCTATCTATTTATTTTACTACTCAAGACTATCTTG
CAAAGTAGAAGAACCCTGTCTGCAGTATGACGACCGTGTATACCCGATTGGCTTACCGGGTAACGCGTTG
TGCCAGTGACTACAGGCCGGCCTTAGTGGTGATGGTGGTGGTGTTCATGCCACTCAATCTTCTGAGCCTC
GAAAATATCATTAAGACCGCTGCCGCCGGGGCTCAGGCTCAGGGACTTCTGGGTGTAGTGGTTGTGCAGG
GCCTCGTGCATCACGCTGCAGCTGAACACGTTGCCCTGCTGCCACCTGGACTTGTCCACGGTCAGCTTGC
TGTACAGGAAGAAGCTGCCGTCGCTGTCCAGCACTGGGGGGGTGGTCTTGTAGTTGTTCTCGGGCTGGCC
GTTGCTCTCCCACTCCACGGCGATATCGCTGGGGTAGAAGCCCTTCACCAGACAGGTCAGGGACACCTGG
TTCTTGGTCATCTCCTCCCGGCTGGGGGGCAGGGTGTACACCTGGGGCTCCCGTGGCTGGCCCTTGGCCT
TGCTGATTGTCTTTTCGATTGGGGCAGCCAGGGCCTTGTTGGAGACTTTGCACTTGTATTCTTTGCCGTT
CAGCCAGTCCTGGTGCAGCACGGTCAGCACGGACACCACCCTGTAGGTGCTGTTGTACTGCTCCTCTCTG
GGCTTGGTCTTGGCGTTGTGCACCTCCACGCCGTCCACGTACCAGTTGAACTTCACCTCTGGGTCCTCGT
GGGACACGGCCACCACCACGCAGGTCACCTCGGGGGTCCTGCTGATCATCAGGGTGTCCTTGGGCTTGGG
GGGGAACAGGAACACGGAAGGCCCTCCCAGCAGTTCTGGAGCTGGGCAGGGGGGGCAGGTGTGGGTCTTG
TCGCCGCCCGGCGCGCCAGCGGTTTCCAGGCTGATGTGCCAGCTGTCGCTTCTTCTCTTGCCCTGGGTCA
CTCTCAGGCCTGTTGTGGTTGTGGTGCTGCTCAGCCGCCATGTTGTGGTCATGCTGCTAGGCCTCTGTGT
TGTGGTGGTCACGGCCTGGGTGATAGACAGCTTGGTGCCCTCGATGCTCTGCCACTGCTGTCTACCGCTG
CTTCTGGTGTCCAGTTCCACTCTGCAGAAGTACACGCTCTGGTCCTGTTTCTGCAGGTTGCTGATTCTCA
GGAAGCCGGACTTCTGGCCCTCGGTCCAGTTCAGGAACAGCCGGTTCACGTAGTCCTTGTGGATGCTAGG
TGGTCTTGTGCTGTAGAAGCTCTGCCGGTGGAAGTGGCCTCTTCTCCAAGAGATCCGCACATCAGGAGCT
GTGGCGAGTTCCCAGGGGTAGTAGAAGCTGAAGGGGATTTCCACGCTGCCGCCCATAGAGGCAGACAGGT
GCTTAGGCTGTGTCACGCCATACAGGTAGCTAGGGCCAGAGCCAGTAGATCCAGAAGGTTGGGCGGCCGC
AGCGAACACCAGGCAGAAGATGTAGCTCAGGGCAATGATGGTCTTCATGGTGGCGCTAGCAGGCGCGTTT
TCGATAGAACCGAGGTGCAGTTGGACCTGGGAGTGGACACCTGTGGAGAGAAAGGCAAAGTGGATGTTAT
TCTATAGTGTCACCTAAATCGTATGTGTATGATACATAAGGTTATGTATTAATTGTAGCCGCGTTCTAAC
GAAGCCAAGGGGGTGGGCCTATAGACTCTATAGGCGGTACTTACGTCACTCTTGGCACGGGGAATCCGCG
TTCCAATGCACCGTTCCCGGCCGCGGAGGCTGGATCGGTCCCGGTGTCTTCTATGGAGGTCAAAACAGCG
TGGATGGCGTCTCCAGGCGATCTGACGGTTCACTAAACGAGCTCTGCTTATATAGACCTCCCACCGTACA
CGCCTACCGCCCATTTGCGTCAATGGGGCGGAGTTGTTACGACATTTTGGAAAGTCCCGTTGATTTTGGT
GCCAAAACAAACTCCCATTGACGTCAATGGGGTGGAGACTTGGAAATCCCCGTGAGTCAAACCGCTATCC
ACGCCCATTGATGTACTGCCAAAACCGCATCACCATGGTAATAGCGATGACTAATACGTAGATGTACTGC
CAAGTAGGAAAGTCCCATAAGGTCATGTACTGGGCATAATGCCAGGCGGGCCATTTACCGTCATTGACGT
CAATAGGGGGCGTACTTGGCATATGATACACTTGATGTACTGCCAAGTGGGCAGTTTACCGTAAATACTC
CACCCATTGACGTCAATGGAAAGTCCCTATTGGCGTTACTATGGGAACATACGTCATTATTGACGTCAAT
GGGCGGGGGTCGTTGGGCGGTCAGCCAGGCGGGCCATTTACCGTAAGTTATGTAACGCGGAACTCCATAT
ATGGGCTATGAACTAATGACCCCGTAATTGATTACTATTAATAACTAGTCAATAATCAATGCCAACATGG
CGGTCATATTGGACATGAGCCAATATAAATGTACATATTATGATATAGATACAACGTATGCAATGGCCAA
TAGCCAATATTGATTTATGCTATATAACCAATGAATAATATGGCTAATGGCCAATATTGAGTCAACGCCA
CTGTGCATGAAGCTCGTAATTGTTATCCGCTCACAATTAAGGGCGACACAAAATTTATTCTAAATGATAA
TAAATACTGATAACATCTTATAGTTTGTATTATATTTTGTATTATCGTTGACATGTATAATTTTGATATC
AAAAACTGATTTTCCCTTTATTATTTTCGAGATTTATTTTCTTAATTCTCTTTAACAAACTAGAAATATT
GTATATACAAAAAATCATAAATAATAGATGAATAGTTTAATTATAGGTGTTCATCAATCGAAAAAGCAAC
GTATCTTATTTAAAGTGCGTTGCTTTTTTCTCATTTATAAGGTTAAATAATTCTCATATATCAAGCAAAG
TGACAGGCGCCCTTAAATATTCTGACAAATGCTCTTTCCCTAAACTCCCCCCATAAAAAAACCCGCCGAA
GCGGGTTTTTACGTTATTTGCGGATTAACGATTACTCGTTATCAGAACCGCCCAGGGGGCCCGAGCTTAA
GACTGGCCGTCGTTTTACAACACAGAAAGAGTTTGTAGAAACGCAAAAAGGCCATCCGTCAGGGGCCTTC
TGCTTAGTTTGATGCCTGGCAGTTCCCTACTCTCGCCTTCCGCTTCCTCGCTCACTGACTCGCTGCGCTC
GGTCGTTCGGCTGCGGCGAGCGGTATCAGCTCACTCAAAGGCGGTAATACGGTTATCCACAGAATCAGGG
GATAACGCAGGAAAGAACATGTGAGCAAAAGGCCAGCAAAAGGCCAGGAACCGTAAAAAGGCCGCGTTGC
TGGCGTTTTTCCATAGGCTCCGCCCCCCTGACGAGCATCACAAAAATCGACGCTCAAGTCAGAGGTGGCG
AAACCCGACAGGACTATAAAGATACCAGGCGTTTCCCCCTGGAAGCTCCCTCGTGCGCTCTCCTGTTCCG
ACCCTGCCGCTTACCGGATACCTGTCCGCCTTTCTCCCTTCGGGAAGCGTGGCGCTTTCTCATAGCTCAC
GCTGTAGGTATCTCAGTTCGGTGTAGGTCGTTCGCTCCAAGCTGGGCTGTGTGCACGAACCCCCCGTTCA
GCCCGACCGCTGCGCCTTATCCGGTAACTATCGTCTTGAGTCCAACCCGGTAAGACACGACTTATCGCCA
CTGGCAGCAGCCACTGGTAACAGGATTAGCAGAGCGAGGTATGTAGGCGGTGCTACAGAGTTCTTGAAGT
GGTGGGCTAACTACGGCTACACTAGAAGAACAGTATTTGGTATCTGCGCTCTGCTGAAGCCAGTTACCTT
CGGAAAAAGAGTTGGTAGCTCTTGATCCGGCAAACAAACCACCGCTGGTAGCGGTGGTTTTTTTGTTTGC
AAGCAGCAGATTACGCGCAGAAAAAAAGGATCTCAAGAAGATCCTTTGATCTTTTCTACGGGGTCTGACG
CTCAGTGGAACGACGCGCGCGTAACTCACGTTAAGGGATTTTGGTCATGAGCAAGGGGTGTTATGAGCCA
TATTCAGGTATAAATGGGCTCGCGATAATGTTCAGAATTGGTTAATTGGTTGTAACACTGACCCCTATTT
GTTTATTTTTCTAAATACATTCAAATATGTATCCGCTCATGAGACAATAACCCTGATAAATGCTTCAATA
ATATTGAAAAAGGAAGAATATGAGTATTCAACATTTCCGTGTCGCCCTTATTCCCTTTTTTGCGGCATTT
TGCCTTCCTGTTTTTGCTCACCCAGAAACGCTGGTGAAAGTAAAAGATGCTGAAGATCAGTTGGGTGCAC
GAGTGGGTTACATCGAACTGGATCTCAACAGCGGTAAGATCCTTGAGAGTTTTCGCCCCGAAGAACGTTT
TCCAATGATGAGCACTTTTAAAGTTCTGCTATGTGGCGCGGTATTATCCCGTATTGACGCCGGGCAAGAG
CAACTCGGTCGCCGCATACACTATTCTCAGAATGACTTGGTTGAGTACTCACCAGTCACAGAAAAGCATC
TTACGGATGGCATGACAGTAAGAGAATTATGCAGTGCTGCCATAACCATGAGTGATAACACTGCGGCCAA
CTTACTTCTGACAACGATCGGAGGACCGAAGGAGCTAACCGCTTTTTTGCACAACATGGGGGATCATGTA
ACTCGCCTTGATCGTTGGGAACCGGAGCTGAATGAAGCCATACCAAACGACGAGCGTGACACCACGATGC
CTGTAGCGATGGCAACAACGTTGCGCAAACTATTAACTGGCGAACTACTTACTCTAGCTTCCCGGCAACA
ATTAATAGACTGGATGGAGGCGGATAAAGTTGCAGGACCACTTCTGCGCTCGGCCCTTCCGGCTGGCTGG
TTTATTGCTGATAAATCCGGAGCCGGTGAGCGTGGTTCTCGCGGTATCATCGCAGCGCTGGGGCCAGATG
GTAAGCCCTCCCGTATCGTAGTTATCTACACGACGGGGAGTCAGGCAACTATGGATGAACGAAATAGACA
GATCGCTGAGATAGGTGCCTCACTGATTAAGCATTGGTAATGACCATGATTACGCCAAGCTCTAGCTAGA
GGTCGACGGTATACAGACATGATAAGATACATTGATGAGTTTGGACAAACCACAACTAGAATGCAGTGAA
AAAAATGCTTTATTTGTGAAATTTGTGATGCTATTGCTTTATTTGTAACCATTATAAGCTGCAATAAACA
AGTTGGGGTGGGCGAAGAACTCCAGCATGAGATCCCCGCGCTGGAGGATCATCCAGCCGGCGTCCCGGAA
AACGATTCCGAAGCCCAACCTTTCATAGAAGGCGGCGGTGGAATCGAAATCTCGTAGCACGTGTCAGGCA
CCGGGCTTGCGGGTCATGCACCAGGTGCGCGGTCCTTCGGGCACCTCGACGTCGGCGGTGACGGTGAAGC
CGAGCCGCTCGTAGAAGGGGAGGTTGCGGGGCGCGGATGTCTCCAGGAAGGCGGGCACCCCGGCGCGCTC
GGCCGCCTCCACTCCGGGGAGCACGACGGCGCTGCCCAGACCCTTGCCCTGGTGGTCGGGCGAGACGCCG
ACGGTGGCCAGGAACCACGCGGGCTCCTTGGGCCGGTGCGGCGCCAGGAGGCCTTCCATCTGTTGCTGCG
CGGCCAGCCGGGAACCGCTCAACTCGGCCATGCGCGGGCCGATCTCGGCGAACACCGCCCCCGCTTCGAC
GCTCTCCGGCGTGGTCCAGACCGCCACCGCGGCGCCGTCGTCCGCGACCCACACCTTGCCGATGTCGAGC
CCGACGCGCGTGAGGAAGAGTTCTTGCAGCTCGGTGACCCGCTCGATGTGGCGGTCCGGATCGACGGTGT
GGCGCGTGGCGGGGTAGTCGGCGAACGCGGCGGCGAGGGTGCGTACGGCCCTGGGGACGTCGTCGCGGGT
GGCGAGGCGCACCGTGGGCTTGTACTCGGTCATGGTTTAGTTCCTCACCTTGTCGTATTATACTATGCCG
ATATACTATGCCGATGATTAATTGTCAACACGTGCTGATCAGATCCGAAAATGGATATACAAGCTCCCGG
GAGCTTTTTGCAAAAGCCTAGGCCTCCAAAAAAGCCTCCTCACTACTTCTGGAATAGCTCAGAGGCAGAG
GCGGCCTCGGCCTCTGCATAAATAAAAAAAATTAGTCAGCCATGGGGCGGAGAATGGGCG
Features (pLannotate 1.2.2; 21 found; start..end, strand, type, name):
    220..328     -  rep_origin     f1 ori (fragment): f1 bacteriophage origin of replication; arrow indicates direction of (+) strand synthesis
    329..440     -  polyA_signal   bGH poly(A) signal: bovine growth hormone polyadenylation signal
    655..1332    -  CDS            IGHG1 (fragment): IGHG1_HUMAN - Experimental evidence at protein level: Swiss-Prot protein existence level 1. Constant region of immunoglobulin heavy chains. Immunoglobulins, also known as antibodies, are membrane-bound or secreted glycoproteins produced by B lymphocytes. In the recognition phase of humoral immunity, the membrane-bound immunoglobulins serve as receptors which, upon binding of a specific antigen, trigger the clonal expansion and differentiation of B lymphocytes into immunoglobulins- secreting plasma cells. Secreted immunoglobulins mediate the effector phase of humoral immunity, which results in
   1348..1881    -  CDS            PILRB (fragment): PILRB_HUMAN - Also known as FDFACT. Experimental evidence at protein level: Swiss-Prot protein existence level 1. Paired receptors consist of highly related activating and inhibitory receptors and are widely involved in the regulation of the immune system. PILRB is thought to act as a cellular signaling activating receptor that associates with ITAM-bearing adapter molecules on the cell surface. From Homo sapiens (Human).
   1990..2027    -  CDS            IgH signal sequence (fragment): signal sequence from the mouse immunoglobulin heavy chain variable region
   2031..2049    -  promoter       SP6 promoter: promoter for bacteriophage SP6 RNA polymerase
   2101..2144    -  intron         CMV intron (fragment): modified intron A from human cytomegalovirus
   2280..2483    -  promoter       CMV promoter: human cytomegalovirus (CMV) immediate early promoter
   2484..2787    -  enhancer       CMV enhancer: human cytomegalovirus immediate early enhancer
   3030..3046    -  protein_bind   lac operator: The lac repressor binds to the lac operator to inhibit transcription in E. coli. This inhibition can be relieved by adding lactose or isopropyl-β-D-thiogalactopyranoside (IPTG). lac repressor encoded by lacI
   3502..3521    +  CDS            lacZα (fragment): LacZα fragment of β-galactosidase; lacZ fragment
   3546..3563    -  terminator     rrnB T2 terminator (fragment): transcription terminator T2 from the E. coli rrnB gene
   3788..4376    -  rep_origin     ori: high-copy-number ColE1/pMB1/pBR322/pUC origin of replication
   4487..4511    +  CDS            KanR (fragment): aminoglycoside phosphotransferase; aph(3')-Ia; confers resistance to kanamycin
   4541..4637    +  promoter       AmpR promoter (fragment): bla
   4640..5500    +  CDS            AmpR: β-lactamase; bla; confers resistance to ampicillin, carbenicillin, and related antibiotics
   5553..5674    -  polyA_signal   SV40 poly(A) signal: SV40 polyadenylation signal
   5669..5794    -  CDS            ble (fragment): BLE_KLEPN - Experimental evidence at protein level: Swiss-Prot protein existence level 1. Binding protein with a strong affinity to the bleomycin family of antibiotics. Binds to CL990; an antimitotic-antibiotic compound. From Klebsiella pneumoniae.
   5804..6403    -  CDS            PuroR (fragment): puromycin N-acetyltransferase; pac from Streptomyces; confers resistance to puromycin
   6422..6469    -  promoter       EM7 promoter: synthetic bacterial promoter&nbsp
   6517..206     -  promoter       SV40 promoter (across the origin): SV40 enhancer and early promoter
