[The description below was written by a language model from this plasmid's Addgene catalogue record and pLannotate feature annotations shown in this document.]
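Description:
pD649-HAsp-PILRA-Fc(DAPA)-AviTag-6xHis is a mammalian expression plasmid built on the pD649 backbone for secreted production of the extracellular domain of human PILRA, a paired immunoglobulin-like receptor. In bacteria it is maintained as a high-copy plasmid through a ColE1/pUC-type origin and selected with ampicillin via the β-lactamase gene. The sequenced record is 6,640 nt, consistent with the stated backbone plus a 534 bp insert.

Expression is driven by the CMV enhancer and immediate early promoter, followed by a CMV intron A fragment and an SP6 promoter that can also support in vitro transcription. The name indicates an HA-derived signal peptide, although the annotation tool labels the leader as an immunoglobulin heavy chain signal sequence fragment. The ectodomain sits between retained NotI and AscI sites, so the insert can be swapped. It is fused at its C terminus to a human IgG1 Fc region carrying the D265A and P329A (DAPA) substitutions, which are generally used to reduce Fc effector binding. An AviTag for site-specific biotinylation and a 6xHis tag for affinity purification follow, and a bGH polyadenylation signal terminates the transcript. A separate SV40 promoter/EM7 cassette with a puromycin N-acetyltransferase fragment and SV40 poly(A) signal is annotated, suggesting a mammalian selection marker, though the record does not list one.

Two inconsistencies are worth noting. The automated annotation calls the insert PILRB, probably reflecting the close homology of the paired receptors, and the catalogue's Entrez Gene field reads PIGR rather than PILRA. The depositor also cautions that some plasmids in this collection may carry an IS4-like transposase upstream of the CMV promoter. The construct belongs to a set made for producing dimeric Fc-fusion ectodomains to screen human IgSF cell-surface protein interactions.
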