Addgene plasmid #156577: pD649-HAsp-PILRA-Fc(DAPA)-AviTag-6xHis
Purpose: Mammalian expression of cell-surface protein extracellular domain fused to Fc(DAPA)-Avi-6xHis. Protein is secreted from cells.
Depositing lab: Chris Garcia. Depositing organization: Stanford University. Publication: A Human IgSF Cell-Surface Interactome Reveals a Complex Network of Protein-Protein Interactions. Wojtowicz WM, Vielmetter J, Fernandes RA, Siepe DH, Eastman CL, Chisholm GB, Cox S, Klock H, Anderson PW, Rue SM, Miller JJ, Glaser SM, Bragstad ML, Vance J, Lam AW, Lesley SA, Zinn K, Garcia KC. Cell. 2020 Aug 20;182(4):1027-1043.e17. doi: 10.1016/j.cell.2020.07.025. PubMed 32822567.
Backbone
  Vector backbone: pD649
  Backbone size w/o insert (bp): 6106
  Vector type: Mammalian Expression
Growth in bacteria
  Bacterial resistance: Ampicillin, 100 μg/mL
  Growth temperature: 37°C
  Growth strain: DH5alpha
  Copy number: High Copy
Gene/Insert
  Gene/Insert name: PILRA
  Species: H. sapiens (human)
  Insert size (bp): 534
  Mutation: Fc region of human IgG contains D265A and P329A mutations (DAPA)
  Entrez Gene: PIGR
  Promoter: CMV/SP6
  Tag / fusion protein: Fc(DAPA)-AviTag-6xHis (C terminal on backbone)
  Cloning method: Restriction Enzyme; 5′ cloning site GCGGCCGC (not destroyed); 3′ cloning site GGCGCGCC (not destroyed)
  Sequencing primers: 5′ ATTTAGGTGACACTATAG; 3′ CACGTACCAGTTGAACTTCACC
Resource information
  A portion of this plasmid was derived from a plasmid made by: synthesis by ThermoFisher
Terms and licenses: Academic/Nonprofit Terms; Industry Terms: Not Available to Industry
Depositor comments: Some plasmids in this collection may have an IS4-like element ISVsa5 family transposase upstream of the CMV promoter.
How to cite: pD649-HAsp-PILRA-Fc(DAPA)-AviTag-6xHis was a gift from Chris Garcia (Addgene plasmid # 156577 ; http://n2t.net/addgene:156577 ; RRID:Addgene_156577)
